Addgene plasmid #64395: secreted BirA-Flag
Purpose: Flag-tagged biotinylation enzyme for co-expression with bio-proteins
Depositing lab: Gavin Wright. Publication: Large-scale screening for novel low-affinity extracellular protein interactions. Bushell KM, Sollner C, Schuster-Boeckler B, Bateman A, Wright GJ. Genome Res. 2008 Apr;18(4):622-30. Epub 2008 Feb 22. 10.1101/gr.7187808 PubMed 18296487.
Backbone
  Vector backbone: pTT3
  Backbone manufacturer: Yves Durocher
  Backbone size w/o insert (bp): 6000
  Total vector size (bp): 7043
  Vector type: Mammalian Expression
Growth in bacteria
  Bacterial resistance: Ampicillin, 100 μg/mL
  Growth temperature: 37°C
  Growth strain: DH5alpha
  Copy number: Unknown
Gene/Insert
  Gene/Insert name: BirA (alt name: Biotin ligase)
  Species: E. coli
  Insert size (bp): 1000
  Entrez Gene: birA (a.k.a. b3973, ECK3965, bioR, dhbB)
  Promoter: CMV
  Tag / fusion protein: Flag tag (C terminal on insert)
  Cloning method: Restriction Enzyme; 5′ cloning site Sal1 (destroyed during cloning); 3′ cloning site Xba1 (not destroyed)
  Sequencing primers: 5′ CMV forward
Terms and licenses: Academic/Nonprofit Terms; Industry Terms: Not Available to Industry
How to cite: secreted BirA-Flag was a gift from Gavin Wright (Addgene plasmid # 64395 ; http://n2t.net/addgene:64395 ; RRID:Addgene_64395)
