[The description below was written by a language model from this plasmid's Addgene catalogue record, the feature table of its GenBank file and pLannotate feature annotations shown in this document.]
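Description:
Secreted BirA-Flag is a mammalian expression plasmid built on the pTT3 backbone, carrying the E. coli biotin ligase gene birA engineered for entry into the secretory pathway. Transcription is driven by the human CMV immediate-early enhancer and promoter, followed by adenovirus-derived leader and splice elements, including a chimeric intron fragment, which are typical of the pTT series and are generally included to improve mRNA processing and expression. The open reading frame begins with a fragment of a mouse immunoglobulin heavy chain signal sequence, continues into the birA coding region, and ends with a C-terminal FLAG epitope. The annotation tool labels this as a 3xFLAG fragment, but its length and the catalogue entry indicate a single tag. A rabbit β-globin polyadenylation signal terminates the transcript.

The backbone contains an Epstein-Barr virus oriP fragment, which allows episomal maintenance and enhanced transient expression in cells that supply EBNA1. In bacteria the plasmid is propagated through a high-copy ColE1/pUC-type origin with ampicillin selection via β-lactamase. No mammalian selection marker is annotated. Residual lac promoter/operator and small lacI, tet promoter and bla fragments are backbone remnants.

The stated purpose is co-expression with "bio-proteins": co-transfecting the plasmid with constructs encoding secreted proteins that carry a biotin acceptor sequence places the ligase in the same compartment, so the proteins can be enzymatically biotinylated during production. The FLAG tag allows detection of the enzyme. The associated work concerns large-scale screening for low-affinity extracellular protein interactions. The full sequence record is 7,018 nt, slightly below the catalogued 7,043 bp, while the separate GenBank record covers only an 819 bp partial read annotated solely with the FLAG tag.
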