Features (pLannotate 1.2.2; 19 found; start..end, strand, type, name):
    154..533     +  enhancer       CMV enhancer: human cytomegalovirus immediate early enhancer
    535..734     +  promoter       CMV promoter: human cytomegalovirus (CMV) immediate early promoter
    802..840     +  misc_feature   Ad SA (fragment): adenovirus major late transcript splice acceptor (Friedrich and Soriano, 1991)
    873..1082    -  CDS            PTP (fragment): TERM_ADE02 - Experimental evidence at protein level: Swiss-Prot protein existence level 1. Protein covalently bound to the viral DNA that acts as a primer for viral genomic replication by DNA strand displacement. Assembles on the viral origin of replication in an initiation complex with viral polymerase, DBP, host NFIA and host POU2F1/OCT1. During initiation, the polymerase covalently couples the first dCTP with Ser- 580 of pTP. The terminal protein stimulates the template activity over 20 fold compared to protein-free templates. Neo-synthesized viral genomes are linked to two preterminal prot
   1113..1202    +  intron         chimeric intron (fragment): chimera between introns from adenovirus and immunoglobulin heavy chain genes
   1221..1267    +  CDS            IgH signal sequence (fragment): signal sequence from the mouse immunoglobulin heavy chain variable region
   1379..2338    +  CDS            birA: BIRA_ECOLI - Also known as bioR, dhbB. Experimental evidence at protein level: Swiss-Prot protein existence level 1. Acts both as a biotin--[acetyl-CoA-carboxylase] ligase and a biotin-operon repressor. In the presence of ATP, BirA activates biotin to form the BirA-biotinyl-5'-adenylate (BirA-bio-5'-AMP or holoBirA) complex. HoloBirA can either transfer the biotinyl moiety to the biotin carboxyl carrier protein (BCCP) subunit of acetyl-CoA carboxylase, or bind to the biotin operator site and inhibit transcription of the operon. From Escherichia coli (strain K12).
   2345..2368    +  CDS            3xFLAG (fragment): three tandem FLAG® epitope tags
   2398..2453    +  polyA_signal   β-globin poly(A) signal: rabbit β-globin polyadenylation signal (Gil and Proudfoot, 1987)
   2967..4648    -  rep_origin     oriP (fragment): Epstein-Barr virus oriP replication origin (Yates et al., 2000)
   4775..4879    +  promoter       AmpR promoter: bla
   4880..5740    +  CDS            AmpR: β-lactamase; bla; confers resistance to ampicillin, carbenicillin, and related antibiotics
   5911..6499    +  rep_origin     ori: high-copy-number ColE1/pMB1/pBR322/pUC origin of replication
   6682..6774    +  CDS            lacI (fragment): lac repressor; lacI; The lac repressor binds to the lac operator to inhibit transcription in E. coli. This inhibition can be relieved by adding lactose or isopropyl-β-D-thiogalactopyranoside (IPTG).
   6787..6808    +  protein_bind   CAP binding site: CAP binding activates transcription in the presence of cAMP. E. coli catabolite activator protein
   6823..6853    +  promoter       lac promoter: promoter for the E. coli lac operon
   6861..6877    +  protein_bind   lac operator: The lac repressor binds to the lac operator to inhibit transcription in E. coli. This inhibition can be relieved by adding lactose or isopropyl-β-D-thiogalactopyranoside (IPTG). lac repressor encoded by lacI
   6947..6963    +  promoter       tet promoter (fragment): E. coli promoter for tetracycline efflux protein gene
   6973..6998    -  CDS            bla(M) (fragment): β-lactamase lacking the signal sequence; bla(M); allows cytosolic expression of β-lactamase
>Addgene plasmid #64395 | secreted BirA-Flag | addgene full sequence | sequence record 432940 | Addgene NGS Result
AGATCTATACATTGAATCAATATTGGCAATTAGCCATATTAGTCATTGGTTATATAGCATAAATCAATAT
TGGCTATTGGCCATTGCATACGTTGTATCTATATCATAATATGTACATTTATATTGGCTCATGTCCAATA
TGACCGCCATGTTGACATTGATTATTGACTAGTTATTAATAGTAATCAATTACGGGGTCATTAGTTCATA
GCCCATATATGGAGTTCCGCGTTACATAACTTACGGTAAATGGCCCGCCTGGCTGACCGCCCAACGACCC
CCGCCCATTGACGTCAATAATGACGTATGTTCCCATAGTAACGCCAATAGGGACTTTCCATTGACGTCAA
TGGGTGGAGTATTTACGGTAAACTGCCCACTTGGCAGTACATCAAGTGTATCATATGCCAAGTCCGCCCC
CTATTGACGTCAATGACGGTAAATGGCCCGCCTGGCATTATGCCCAGTACATGACCTTACGGGACTTTCC
TACTTGGCAGTACATCTACGTATTAGTCATCGCTATTACCATGGTGATGCGGTTTTGGCAGTACACCAAT
GGGCGTGGATAGCGGTTTGACTCACGGGGATTTCCAAGTCTCCACCCCATTGACGTCAATGGGAGTTTGT
TTTGGCACCAAAATCAACGGGACTTTCCAAAATGTCGTAATAACCCCGCCCCGTTGACGCAAATGGGCGG
TAGGCGTGTACGGTGGGAGGTCTATATAAGCAGAGCTCGTTTAGTGAACCGTCAGATCCTCACTCTCTTC
CGCATCGCTGTCTGCGAGGGCCAGCTGTTGGGCTCGCGGTTGAGGACAAACTCTTCGCGGTCTTTCCAGT
ACTCTTGGATCGGAAACCCGTCGGCCTCCGAACGGTACTCCGCCACCGAGGGACCTGAGCGAGTCCGCAT
CGACCGGATCGGAAAACCTCTCGAGAAAGGCGTCTAACCAGTCACAGTCGCAAGGTAGGCTGAGCACCGT
GGCGGGCGGCAGCGGGTGGCGGTCGGGGTTGTTTCTGGCGGAGGTGCTGCTGATGATGTAATTAAAGTAG
GCGGTCTTGAGACGGCGGATGGTCGAGGTGAGGTGTGGCAGGCTTGAGATCCAGCTGTTGGGGTGAGTAC
TCCCTCTCAAAAGCGGGCATTACTTCTGCGCTAAGATTGTCAGTTTCCAAAAACGAGGAGGATTTGATAT
TCACCTGGCCCGATCTGGCCATACACTTGAGTGACAATGACATCCACTTTGCCTTTCTCTCCACAGGTGT
CCACTCCCAGGTCCAAGTTTAAACGGATCTCTAGCGAATTCCCTCTAGAGCCGCCACCATGGGCAGACAC
CTCCTGCTGCTCCTGTTCAGCATCCTGTACATGCTGCTGGCCCAGGCCAAGGACAACACCGTGCCCCTGA
AGCTGATCGCCCTGCTGGCCAACGGCGAGTTCCACAGCGGCGAGCAGCTGGGCGAGACCCTGGGCATGAG
CAGAGCCGCTATCAACAAGCACATCCAGACCCTGAGAGACTGGGGCGTGGACGTGTTCACCGTGCCCGGC
AAGGGCTACAGCCTGCCCGAGCCCATCCAGCTGCTGAACGCCAAGCAGATCCTGGGCCAGCTGGACGGCG
GAAGCGTGGCCGTGCTGCCCGTGATCGACAGCACCAACCAGTACCTGCTGGACAGAATCGGCGAGCTGAA
GAGCGGCGACGCCTGCATCGCCGAGTACCAGCAGGCCGGCAGAGGCAGAAGAGGCAGAAAGTGGTTCAGC
CCCTTTGGCGCCAACCTGTACCTGAGCATGTTCTGGAGACTGGAGCAGGGCCCCGCAGCCGCAATCGGCC
TGAGCCTGGTGATCGGCATCGTGATGGCCGAGGTGCTGAGAAAGCTGGGCGCCGACAAGGTGAGAGTGAA
GTGGCCCAACGACCTGTACCTGCAGGACAGAAAGCTGGCCGGCATCCTGGTGGAGCTGACCGGCAAGACC
GGCGACGCCGCACAGATCGTGATCGGCGCCGGCATCAACATGGCCATGAGAAGAGTGGAGGAAAGCGTGG
TGAACCAGGGCTGGATCACCCTGCAGGAGGCCGGCATCAACCTGGACAGAAACACCCTGGCAGCCATGCT
GATCAGAGAGCTGAGAGCCGCACTGGAGCTGTTCGAGCAGGAGGGCCTGGCTCCCTACCTGAGCAGATGG
GAGAAGCTGGACAACTTCATCAACAGACCCGTGAAGCTGATCATCGGCGACAAGGAGATCTTCGGCATCA
GCAGAGGCATCGACAAGCAGGGCGCCCTGCTGCTGGAGCAGGACGGCATCATCAAGCCCTGGATGGGAGG
CGAGATCAGCCTGAGAAGCGCCGAGAAGGGCCCCGACTACAAGGACGATGATGACAAGTGAGGATCCCCC
GACCTCGACCTCTGGCTAATAAAGGAAATTTATTTTCATTGCAATAGTGTGTTGGAATTTTTTGTGTCTC
TCACTCGGAAGGACATATGGGAGGGCAAATCATTTGGTCGAGATCCCTCGGAGATCTCTAGCTAGAGGAT
CGATCCCCGCCCCGGACGAACTAAACCTGACTACGACATCTCTGCCCCTTCTTCGCGGGGCAGTGCATGT
AATCCCTTCAGTTGGTTGGTACAACTTGCCAACTGGGCCCTGTTCCACATGTGACACGGGGGGGGACCAA
ACACAAAGGGGTTCTCTGACTGTAGTTGACATCCTTATAAATGGATGTGCACATTTGCCAACACTGAGTG
GCTTTCATCCTGGAGCAGACTTTGCAGTCTGTGGACTGCAACACAACATTGCCTTTATGTGTAACTCTTG
GCTGAAGCTCTTACACCAATGCTGGGGGACATGTACCTCCCAGGGGCCCAGGAAGACTACGGGAGGCTAC
ACCAACGTCAATCAGAGGGGCCTGTGTAGCTACCGATAAGCGGACCCTCAAGAGGGCATTAGCAATAGTG
TTTATAAGGCCCCCTTGTTAACCCTAAACGGGTAGCATATGCTTCCCGGGTAGTAGTATATACTATCCAG
ACTAACCCTAATTCAATAGCATATGTTACCCAACGGGAAGCATATGCTATCGAATTAGGGTTAGTAAAAG
GGTCCTAAGGAACAGCGATATCTCCCACCCCATGAGCTGTCACGGTTTTATTTACATGGGGTCAGGATTC
CACGAGGGTAGTGAACCATTTTAGTCACAAGGGCAGTGGCTGAAGATCAAGGAGCGGGCAGTGAACTCTC
CTGAATCTTCGCCTGCTTCTTCATTCTCCTTCGTTTAGCTAATAGAATAACTGCTGAGTTGTGAACAGTA
AGGTGTATGTGAGGTGCTCGAAAACAAGGTTTCAGGTGACGCCCCCAGAATAAAATTTGGACGGGGGGTT
CAGTGGTGGCATTGTGCTATGACACCAATATAACCCTCACAAACCCCTTGGGCAATAAATACTAGTGTAG
GAATGAAACATTCTGAATATCTTTAACAATAGAAATCCATGGGGTGGGGACAAGCCGTAAAGACTGGATG
TCCATCTCACACGAATTTATGGCTATGGGCAACACATAATCCTAGTGCAATATGATACTGGGGTTATTAA
GATGTGTCCCAGGCAGGGACCAAGACAGGTGAACCATGTTGTTACACTCTATTTGTAACAAGGGGAAAGA
GAGTGGACGCCGACAGCAGCGGACTCCACTGGTTGTCTCTAACACCCCCGAAAATTAAACGGGGCTCCAC
GCCAATGGGGCCCATAAACAAAGACAAGTGGCCACTCTTTTTTTTGAAATTGTGGAGTGGGGGCACGCGT
CAGCCCCCACACGCCGCCCTGCGGTTTTGGACTGTAAAATAAGGGTGTAATAACTTGGCTGATTGTAACC
CCGCTAACCACTGCGGTCAAACCACTTGCCCACAAAACCACTAATGGCACCCCGGGGAATACCTGCATAA
GTAGGTGGGCGGGCCAAGATAGGGGCGCGATTGCTGCGATCTGGAGGACAAATTACACACACTTGCGCCT
GAGCGCCAAGCACAGGGTTGTTGGTCCTCATATTCACGAGGTCGCTGAGAGCACGGTGGGCTAATGTTGC
CATGGGTAGCATATACTACCCAAATATCTGGATAGCATATGCTATCCTAATCTATATCTGGGTAGCATAG
GCTATCCTAATCTATATCTGGGTAGCATATGCTATCCTAATCTATATCTGGGTAGTATATGCTATCCTAA
TTTATATCTGGGTAGCATAGGCTATCCTAATCTATATCTGGGTAGCATATGCTATCCTAATCTATATCTG
GGTAGTATATGCTATCCTAATCTGTATCCGGGTAGCATATGCTACCCAGATAGAGATTAGGGTAGTATAT
GCTATCCTAATTTATATCTGGGTAGCATATACTACCCAAATATCTGGATAGCATATGCTATCCTAATCTA
TATCTGGGTAGCATATGCTATCCTAATCTATATCTGGGTAGCATAGGCTATCCTAATCTATATCTGGGTA
GCATATGCTATCCTAATCTATATCTGGGTAGTATATGCTATCCTAATTTATATCTGGGTAGCATAGGCTA
TCCTAATCTATATCTGGGTAGCATATGCTATCCTAATCTATATCTGGGTAGTATATGCTATCCTAATCTG
TATCCGGGTAGCATATGCTATCCTCATGATAAGCTGTCAAACATGAGAATTTTCTTGAAGACGAAAGGGC
CTCGTGATACGCCTATTTTTATAGGTTAATGTCATGATAATAATGGTTTCTTAGACGTCAGGTGGCACTT
TTCGGGGAAATGTGCGCGGAACCCCTATTTGTTTATTTTTCTAAATACATTCAAATATGTATCCGCTCAT
GAGACAATAACCCTGATAAATGCTTCAATAATATTGAAAAAGGAAGAGTATGAGTATTCAACATTTCCGT
GTCGCCCTTATTCCCTTTTTTGCGGCATTTTGCCTTCCTGTTTTTGCTCACCCAGAAACGCTGGTGAAAG
TAAAAGATGCTGAAGATCAGTTGGGTGCACGAGTGGGTTACATCGAACTGGATCTCAACAGCGGTAAGAT
CCTTGAGAGTTTTCGCCCCGAAGAACGTTTTCCAATGATGAGCACTTTTAAAGTTCTGCTATGTGGCGCG
GTATTATCCCGTGTTGACGCCGGGCAAGAGCAACTCGGTCGCCGCATACACTATTCTCAGAATGACTTGG
TTGAGTACTCACCAGTCACAGAAAAGCATCTTACGGATGGCATGACAGTAAGAGAATTATGCAGTGCTGC
CATAACCATGAGTGATAACACTGCGGCCAACTTACTTCTGACAACGATCGGAGGACCGAAGGAGCTAACC
GCTTTTTTGCACAACATGGGGGATCATGTAACTCGCCTTGATCGTTGGGAACCGGAGCTGAATGAAGCCA
TACCAAACGACGAGCGTGACACCACGATGCCTGCAGCAATGGCAACAACGTTGCGCAAACTATTAACTGG
CGAACTACTTACTCTAGCTTCCCGGCAACAATTAATAGACTGGATGGAGGCGGATAAAGTTGCAGGACCA
CTTCTGCGCTCGGCCCTTCCGGCTGGCTGGTTTATTGCTGATAAATCTGGAGCCGGTGAGCGTGGGTCTC
GCGGTATCATTGCAGCACTGGGGCCAGATGGTAAGCCCTCCCGTATCGTAGTTATCTACACGACGGGGAG
TCAGGCAACTATGGATGAACGAAATAGACAGATCGCTGAGATAGGTGCCTCACTGATTAAGCATTGGTAA
CTGTCAGACCAAGTTTACTCATATATACTTTAGATTGATTTAAAACTTCATTTTTAATTTAAAAGGATCT
AGGTGAAGATCCTTTTTGATAATCTCATGACCAAAATCCCTTAACGTGAGTTTTCGTTCCACTGAGCGTC
AGACCCCGTAGAAAAGATCAAAGGATCTTCTTGAGATCCTTTTTTTCTGCGCGTAATCTGCTGCTTGCAA
ACAAAAAAACCACCGCTACCAGCGGTGGTTTGTTTGCCGGATCAAGAGCTACCAACTCTTTTTCCGAAGG
TAACTGGCTTCAGCAGAGCGCAGATACCAAATACTGTTCTTCTAGTGTAGCCGTAGTTAGGCCACCACTT
CAAGAACTCTGTAGCACCGCCTACATACCTCGCTCTGCTAATCCTGTTACCAGTGGCTGCTGCCAGTGGC
GATAAGTCGTGTCTTACCGGGTTGGACTCAAGACGATAGTTACCGGATAAGGCGCAGCGGTCGGGCTGAA
CGGGGGGTTCGTGCACACAGCCCAGCTTGGAGCGAACGACCTACACCGAACTGAGATACCTACAGCGTGA
GCTATGAGAAAGCGCCACGCTTCCCGAAGGGAGAAAGGCGGACAGGTATCCGGTAAGCGGCAGGGTCGGA
ACAGGAGAGCGCACGAGGGAGCTTCCAGGGGGAAACGCCTGGTATCTTTATAGTCCTGTCGGGTTTCGCC
ACCTCTGACTTGAGCGTCGATTTTTGTGATGCTCGTCAGGGGGGCGGAGCCTATGGAAAAACGCCAGCAA
CGCGGCCTTTTTACGGTTCCTGGCCTTTTGCTGGCCTTTTGCTCACATGTTCTTTCCTGCGTTATCCCCT
GATTCTGTGGATAACCGTATTACCGCCTTTGAGTGAGCTGATACCGCTCGCCGCAGCCGAACGACCGAGC
GCAGCGAGTCAGTGAGCGAGGAAGCGGAAGAGCGCCCAATACGCAAACCGCCTCTCCCCGCGCGTTGGCC
GATTCATTAATGCAGCTGGCACGACAGGTTTCCCGACTGGAAAGCGGGCAGTGAGCGCAACGCAATTAAT
GTGAGTTAGCTCACTCATTAGGCACCCCAGGCTTTACACTTTATGCTTCCGGCTCGTATGTTGTGTGGAA
TTGTGAGCGGATAACAATTTCACACAGGAAACAGCTATGACCATGATTACGCCAAGCTCTAGCTAGAGGT
CGACCAATTCTCATGTTTGACAGCTTATCATCGCAGATCCGGGCAACGTTGTTGCCATTGCTGCAGGCGC
AGAACTGGTAGGTATGGA
