LOCUS       Exported 819 bp ds-DNA linear SYN 17-MAY-2021
DEFINITION  Flag-tagged biotinylation enzyme for co-expression with
            bio-proteins.
ACCESSION   .
VERSION     .
KEYWORDS    secreted BirA-Flag
SOURCE      synthetic DNA construct
  ORGANISM  synthetic DNA construct
REFERENCE   1 (bases 1 to 819)
  AUTHORS   Bushell KM, Sollner C, Schuster-Boeckler B, Bateman A, Wright GJ
  TITLE     Large-scale screening for novel low-affinity extracellular protein
            interactions.
  JOURNAL   Genome Res. 2008 Apr;18(4):622-30. Epub 2008 Feb 22.
  PUBMED    18296487
REFERENCE   2 (bases 1 to 819)
  AUTHORS   .
  TITLE     Direct Submission
  JOURNAL   Exported May 17, 2021 from SnapGene Server 1.1.58
            http://www.snapgene.com
FEATURES             Location/Qualifiers
     source          1..819
                     /organism="synthetic DNA construct"
                     /mol_type="other DNA"
     CDS             complement(46..69)
                     /codon_start=1
                     /product="FLAG(R) epitope tag, followed by an enterokinase
                     cleavage site"
                     /label=FLAG
                     /translation="DYKDDDDK"
ORIGIN
        1 ataaatttcc tttattagcc agaggtcgag gtcgggggat cctcacttgt catcatcgtc
       61 cttgtagtcg gggcccttct cggcgcttct caggctgatc tcgcctccca tccagggctt
      121 gatgatgccg tcctgctcca gcagcagggc gccctgcttg tcgatgcctc tgctgatgcc
      181 gaagatctcc ttgtcgccga tgatcagctt cacgggtctg ttgatgaagt tgtccagctt
      241 ctcccatctg ctcaggtagg gagccaggcc ctcctgctcg aacagctcca gtgcggctct
      301 cagctctctg atcagcatgg ctgccagggt gtttctgtcc aggttgatgc cggcctcctg
      361 cagggtgatc cagccctggt tcaccacgct ttcctccact cttctcatgg ccatgttgat
      421 gccggcgccg atcacgatct gtgcggcgtc gccggtcttg ccggtcagct ccaccaggat
      481 gccggccagc tttctgtcct gcaggtacag gtcgttgggc cacttcactc tcaccttgtc
      541 ggcgcccagc tttctcagca cctcggccat cacgatgccg atcaccaggc tcaggccgat
      601 tgcggctgcg gggccctgct ccagtctcca gaacatgctc aggtacaggt tggcgccaaa
      661 ggggctgaac cactttctgc ctcttctgcc tctgccggcc tgctggtact cggcgatgca
      721 ggcgtcgccg ctcttcagct cgccgattct gtccagcagg tactggttgg tgctgtcgat
      781 cacgggcagc acggccacgc ttccgccgtc cagctggcc
//
