>Addgene plasmid #64395 | secreted BirA-Flag | addgene partial sequence | sequence record 111581 | pMT2-F 5'-TTGCCTTTCTCTCCACAGGT-3'
GCGAATTCCCTCTAGAGCCGCCACCATGGGCAGACACCTCCTGCTGCTCCTGTTCAGCATCCTGTACATG
CTGCTGGCCCAGGCCAAGGACAACACCGTGCCCCTGAAGCTGATCGCCCTGCTGGCCAACGGCGAGTTCC
ACAGCGGCGAGCAGCTGGGCGAGACCCTGGGCATGAGCAGAGCCGCTATCAACAAGCACATCCAGACCCT
GAGAGACTGGGGCGTGGACGTGTTCACCGTGCCCGGCAAGGGCTACAGCCTGCCCGAGCCCATCCAGCTG
CTGAACGCCAAGCAGATCCTGGGCCAGCTGGACGGCGGAAGCGTGGCCGTGCTGCCCGTGATCGACAGCA
CCAACCAGTACCTGCTGGACAGAATCGGCGAGCTGAAGAGCGGCGACGCCTGCATCGCCGAGTACCAGCA
GGCCGGCAGAGGCAGAAGAGGCAGAAAGTGGTTCAGCCCCTTTGGCGCCAACCTGTACCTGAGCATGTTC
TGGAGACTGGAGCAGGGCCCCGCAGCCGCAATCGGCCTGAGCCTGGTGATCGGCATCGTGATGGCCGAGG
TGCTGAGAAAGCTGGGCGCCGACAAGGTGAGAGTGAAGTGGCCCAACGACCTGTACCTGCAGGACAGAAA
GCTGGCCGGCATCCTGGTGGAGCTGACCGGCAAGACCGGCGACGCCGCACAGATCGTGATCGGCGCCGGC
ATCAACATGGCCATGAGAAGAGTGGAGGAAAGCGTGGTGAACCAGGGCTGGATCACCCTGCAGGAGGCCG
GCATCAACCTGGACAGAAACACCCTGGCAGCCATGCTGATCAGAGAGCTGAGAGCCGCACTGGAGCTGTT
CGAGCA
